>Addgene plasmid #215780 | pBH501 | addgene full sequence | sequence record 430548 | Addgene NGS Result
GATGTAACGCACTGAGAAGCCCTTAGAGCCTCTCAAAGCAATTTTGAGTGACACAGGAACACTTAACGGC
TGACATGGGAATTCCCCTCCACCGCGGTGTATTAATGCGGCTGCCCCTGCACCTGGGTAGCTCAATGCGC
GCAATAAAAAAGCCCCCGGAAGGTGATCTTCCGGGGGCTTTCTCATGCGTTGGTGTTCACTCCCATTCTA
TGCGGTTCCTGGCCTTTTGCTGGCCTTTTGCTCACATGTTCTTTCCTGCGTTATCCCCTGATTCTGTGGA
TAACCGTATTACCGCCTTTGAGTGAGCTGATACATCCCAAATGCTGCTCGGTACCAAAGACGAACAATAA
GACGCTGAAAAGCGTCTTTTTTCGTTTTGGTCCGATAAAGTTTGGAAGATAAAGCTAAAAGTTCTTATCT
TTGCAGTCCGAAATAAAGACATATAAAAGAAAAGACACCATGGATAAGAAATACTCAATAGGCTTAGCTA
TCGGCACAAATAGCGTCGGATGGGCGGTGATCACTGATGAATATAAGGTTCCGTCTAAAAAGTTCAAGGT
TCTGGGAAATACAGACCGCCACAGTATCAAAAAAAATCTTATAGGGGCTCTTTTATTTGACAGTGGAGAG
ACAGCGGAAGCGACTCGTCTTAAACGGACAGCTCGTAGAAGGTATACACGTCGGAAGAATCGTATTTGTT
ATCTACAGGAGATTTTTTCAAATGAGATGGCGAAAGTAGATGATAGTTTCTTTCATCGACTTGAAGAGTC
TTTTTTGGTGGAAGAAGACAAGAAGCATGAACGTCATCCTATTTTTGGAAATATAGTAGATGAAGTTGCT
TATCATGAGAAATATCCAACTATCTATCATCTGCGAAAAAAATTGGTAGATTCTACTGATAAAGCGGATT
TGCGCTTAATCTATTTGGCCTTAGCGCATATGATTAAGTTTCGTGGTCATTTTTTGATTGAGGGAGATTT
AAATCCTGATAATAGTGATGTGGACAAACTATTTATCCAGTTGGTACAAACCTACAATCAATTATTTGAA
GAAAACCCTATTAACGCAAGTGGAGTAGATGCTAAAGCGATTCTTTCTGCACGATTGAGTAAATCAAGAC
GATTAGAAAATCTCATTGCTCAGCTCCCCGGTGAGAAGAAAAATGGCTTATTTGGGAATCTCATTGCTTT
GTCATTGGGTTTGACCCCTAATTTTAAATCAAATTTTGATTTGGCAGAAGATGCTAAATTACAGCTTTCA
AAAGATACTTACGATGATGATTTAGATAATTTATTGGCGCAAATTGGAGATCAATATGCTGATTTGTTTT
TGGCAGCTAAGAATTTATCAGATGCTATTTTACTTTCAGATATCCTAAGAGTAAATACTGAAATAACTAA
GGCTCCCCTATCAGCTTCAATGATTAAACGCTACGATGAACATCATCAAGACTTGACTCTTTTAAAAGCT
TTAGTTCGACAACAACTTCCAGAAAAGTATAAAGAAATCTTTTTTGATCAATCAAAAAACGGATATGCAG
GTTATATTGATGGGGGAGCTAGCCAAGAAGAATTTTATAAATTTATCAAACCAATTTTAGAAAAAATGGA
TGGTACTGAGGAATTATTGGTGAAACTAAATCGTGAAGATTTGCTGCGCAAGCAACGGACCTTTGACAAC
GGCTCTATTCCCCATCAAATTCACTTGGGTGAGCTGCATGCTATTTTGAGAAGACAAGAAGACTTTTATC
CATTTTTAAAAGACAATCGTGAGAAGATTGAAAAAATCTTGACTTTTCGAATTCCTTATTATGTTGGTCC
ATTGGCGCGTGGCAATAGTCGTTTTGCATGGATGACTCGGAAGTCTGAAGAAACAATTACCCCATGGAAT
TTTGAAGAAGTTGTCGATAAAGGTGCTTCAGCTCAATCATTTATTGAACGCATGACAAACTTTGATAAAA
ATCTTCCAAATGAAAAAGTACTACCAAAACATAGTTTGCTTTATGAGTATTTTACGGTTTATAACGAATT
GACAAAGGTCAAATATGTTACTGAAGGAATGCGAAAACCAGCATTTCTTTCAGGTGAACAGAAGAAAGCC
ATTGTTGATTTACTCTTCAAAACAAATCGAAAAGTAACCGTTAAGCAATTAAAAGAAGATTATTTCAAAA
AAATAGAATGTTTTGATAGTGTTGAAATTTCAGGAGTTGAAGATAGATTTAATGCTTCATTAGGTACCTA
CCATGATTTGCTAAAAATTATTAAAGATAAAGATTTTTTGGATAATGAAGAAAATGAAGATATCTTAGAG
GATATTGTTTTAACATTGACCTTATTTGAAGATAGGGAGATGATTGAGGAAAGACTTAAAACATATGCTC
ACCTCTTTGATGATAAGGTGATGAAACAGCTTAAACGTCGCCGTTATACTGGTTGGGGACGTTTGTCTCG
AAAATTGATTAATGGTATTAGGGATAAGCAATCTGGCAAAACAATATTAGATTTTTTGAAATCAGATGGT
TTTGCCAATCGCAATTTTATGCAGCTGATCCATGATGATAGTTTGACATTTAAAGAAGACATTCAAAAAG
CACAAGTGTCTGGACAAGGCGATAGTTTACATGAACATATTGCAAATTTAGCTGGTAGCCCTGCTATTAA
AAAAGGTATTTTACAGACTGTAAAAGTTGTTGATGAATTGGTCAAAGTAATGGGGCGGCATAAGCCAGAA
AATATCGTTATTGAAATGGCACGTGAAAATCAGACAACTCAAAAGGGCCAGAAAAATTCGCGAGAGCGTA
TGAAACGAATCGAAGAAGGTATCAAAGAATTAGGAAGTCAGATTCTTAAAGAGCATCCTGTTGAAAATAC
TCAATTGCAAAATGAAAAGCTCTATCTCTATTATCTCCAAAATGGAAGAGACATGTATGTGGACCAAGAA
TTAGATATTAATCGTTTAAGTGATTATGATGTCGATGCCATTGTTCCACAAAGTTTCCTTAAAGACGATT
CAATAGACAATAAGGTCTTAACGCGTTCTGATAAAAATCGTGGTAAATCGGATAACGTTCCAAGTGAAGA
AGTAGTCAAAAAGATGAAAAACTATTGGAGACAACTTCTAAACGCCAAGTTAATCACTCAACGTAAGTTT
GATAATTTAACGAAAGCTGAACGTGGTGGTTTGAGTGAACTTGATAAAGCTGGTTTTATCAAACGCCAAT
TGGTTGAAACTCGCCAAATCACTAAGCATGTGGCACAAATTTTGGATAGTCGCATGAATACTAAATACGA
TGAAAATGATAAACTTATTCGAGAGGTTAAAGTGATTACCTTAAAATCTAAATTAGTTTCTGACTTCCGA
AAAGATTTCCAATTCTATAAAGTACGTGAGATTAACAATTACCATCATGCCCATGATGCGTATCTAAATG
CCGTCGTTGGAACTGCTTTGATTAAGAAATATCCAAAACTTGAATCGGAGTTTGTCTATGGTGATTATAA
AGTTTATGATGTTCGTAAAATGATTGCTAAGTCTGAGCAAGAAATAGGCAAAGCAACCGCAAAATATTTC
TTTTACTCTAATATCATGAACTTCTTCAAAACAGAAATTACACTTGCAAATGGAGAGATTCGCAAACGCC
CTCTAATCGAAACTAATGGGGAAACTGGAGAAATTGTCTGGGATAAAGGGCGAGATTTTGCCACAGTGCG
CAAAGTATTGTCCATGCCCCAAGTCAATATTGTCAAGAAAACAGAAGTACAGACAGGCGAATTCTCCAAG
GAGTCAATTTTACCAAAAAGAAATTCGGACAAGCTTATTGCTCGTAAAAAAGACTGGGATCCAAAAAAAT
ATGGTGGTTTTGATAGTCCAACGGTAGCTTATTCAGTCCTAGTGGTTGCTAAGGTGGAAAAAGGGAAATC
GAAGAAGTTAAAATCCGTTAAAGAGTTACTAGGGATCACAATTATGGAAAGAAGTTCCTTTGAAAAAAAT
CCGATTGACTTTTTAGAAGCTAAAGGATATAAGGAAGTTAAAAAAGACTTAATCATTAAACTACCTAAAT
ATAGTCTTTTTGAGTTAGAAAACGGTCGTAAACGGATGCTGGCTAGTGCCGGAGAATTACAAAAAGGAAA
TGAGCTGGCTCTGCCAAGCAAATATGTGAATTTTTTATATTTAGCTAGTCATTATGAAAAGTTGAAGGGT
AGTCCAGAAGATAACGAACAAAAACAATTGTTTGTGGAGCAGCATAAGCATTATTTAGATGAGATTATTG
AGCAAATCAGTGAATTTTCTAAGCGTGTTATTTTAGCAGATGCCAATTTAGATAAAGTTCTTAGTGCATA
TAACAAACATAGAGACAAACCAATACGTGAACAAGCAGAAAATATTATTCATTTATTTACGTTGACGAAT
CTTGGAGCTCCCGCTGCTTTTAAATATTTTGATACAACAATTGATCGTAAACGATATACGTCTACAAAAG
AAGTTTTAGATGCCACTCTTATCCATCAATCCATCACTGGTCTTTATGAAACACGCATTGATTTGAGTCA
GCTAGGAGGTGACTGATTCTTTGTACCCGATAATTGCCTATCTTCCAGTGATGGAACAGCATTTGTGCAT
TGGCTGCAACAATCAGCCTTACTTGTGCCTGTTCTATTTCCGAACCGACCGCTTGTATGAATGCATCAAA
ATTCGTTTTCTCTACGTTGGATTCCTTGTTGCTCATATTGTGATGATAATTTCTACAAATATAGTCATTG
GTAACTATCTATGAAACTGTTTGATACTTTTATCAGTCCAGTAGTTTTACAAGGTCTTTCTTCATTTCTT
CGTCAATATCCCTGTATCGTCTGAAAGCTTTGCTTCCCTCCTTGTGTCCCGACAGTGCGGAAACAAGGTT
CGGGTCTTTCACTTTTTTATAGATATTGCCGATAAACGTACGTCTTGCCAGATGGCTGCTTGCCACTTCA
TAAATAGGTCGTTTGATTTCGTTGTGCGTCAACGGGTCTAAGATTGTTACGATGCGGTCAACTCCAGCTA
ATTTGAATATCTTTTTTATGGCATCATTGTACTTTTGCTCGGATATGAACGGCAACAGTTTTCCCTCATA
TTCTTTGTAGCGTTCAAGGATTTCTTTCGCTTTGTCGTTAAGTGGAACACGTACCGTAACCGGATTCCCC
TCTTTGGTTTTCTTGGGAATATATTCTATGGCTTCATTGACCACATTTAGTTTGGTCATTCGGTACAGGT
CGCTCACCCTGCATCCTATCAGTGTCTGAAATATGAATATATCCCTCTGTATTGCCAGTTGTGGGGTGGC
AGAAAGGTCTGCATTAAAAATCCTGTCCCTTTCTTCGAGTGTTATATAATAAGGTGTACCATATGTACAC
TCCTCTATCGGAAACTTGTCGAAAGGTCTGTTTGTGGTGCGTTTGTTATCGAAGCACCACAGGAAGAATG
TGCGTATTCTTGAAAAACAGTCTATCAGCGTGTTTTTGCTTCTGGGCTGTGGTGTCCTCTTTTCGGGAAT
GGCTTCATAAATGCTCGGGTAAAGTTCATAATACTGGTATTCGTTCTGAAAGAAATCCCACATATCCCGA
AGCGTGTCAGGTGTTACCAAATCCACATCAAGGATAAAGCCCTTTTGTCCTCTCTTTGTAGCCCTTACAT
ATAGTTCATAACGCAGTAAGGCTCTTTTGACAACCCGGAAATTTTTCTTTCGTACTTCCGACAAAGGGTG
CTTGTTTAGAAATTCATCGAATAGTTCTCCAATGGTAGGCTTGATAACCACTTCCTCCGGCAAAAAATAT
TTTTCAGGATGGTAAAATTTATCAAGTGTTGTTTTTAGCCATTCTTTGTCTATTGCTTCCTTTTCTTGTT
GATATACCTTCTCGATATAGGTTTTCAACTGGCGTATCTCTTCATTTATATGGGTACGCATTTCTTCATT
GCAGACAGCTTTCGTTTTTACACATTCGTCTTTATCATCCCATAGATTGGGATTGATGGCTAACTGAGTA
GGAGCAACGGAGTCTAACTGCCTTCCGTTTCTAAAACGGACATAGATTGTAGCCATGGATTCTGTATCAT
ATCGTTTGGCTGCTTTTTTAATGATAAAGGTTACTTTCATAGACTTTCAGGTTGAATTTTACTCTGCTGC
AAATATAAATATTTTCCCCAGCATTTTCCCCACATCTGCTAAATATTTTGCAATTCGATTAAACTTGGAT
TAAAATTTAATAGGATTATAACATATTGAAATACAGTGTAATTGTGGCGTTTTTCCGCATTTTTCTTTTT
ACCCACATTTTCCCCACTTTAATTATTTCAAATGCGGGGTCTGGGTACAAGAAAGAAAGCTAAGTATTTG
ATAGTTCAATACTTAGCTTTTTCTTTTGCTTGAATTTTCCCCACATTTTCCCCACACGTGCAAAAAATAT
AGCAGTAAGTCATTATTTCTTTTGGTTGAACGTAGAGAGTAGCGATATTAAAAGAATCCGATGAGAAAAG
ACTAATATTTATCTATCCATTCAGTTTGATTTCTCAGGACTTTACATCGTCCTGAAAGTATTTGTTGGTA
CCGAGGACGCGTAAACATTTACAGTTGCATGTGGCCTATTGTTTAGGACGCGTTATCTCCTTAACGTACG
TTTTCGTTCCATTGGCCCTCAAACCCCGTTATATACATTCATGTCCATTTATGTAAAAAATCCTGCTGAC
CTTGTTTATGTCTTGTCAGTCACCATTTGCAAAACCATATTTGACCCTCAAAGAGGCTGAATTTGATAAG
CAACTTGCTACATACTCATAATAAGGAGCTAAATAGAACACGAATGGGAAATACTCAAATGCCAAACTAA
AGAAGATATTGGCCAAAATAAACGCTATACCGAGAGAGAAACTTGATTTTTCAACTTCCTAAAACAGTGT
TGTTCAAACATTTCTACTTATTTGTACTTACCAGTTGAACCTACGTTTCCCTAATAAAATGTCTATGGTA
AAAAGTTAAAAAATCCTCCTACTTTTGTTAGATATATTTTTTTGTGTAATTTTGTAATCGTTATGCGGCA
GTAATAATATACATATTAATACGAGTTAGGAATCCTGTAGTTCTCATATGCTACGAGGAGGTATTAAAAG
GTGCGTTTCGACAATGCATCTATTGTAGTATATTATTGCTTAATCCAAATGAATATTATAAATTTAGGAA
TTCTTGCTCACATTGATGCAGGAAAAACTTCCGTAACCGAGAATCTGCTGTTTGCCAGTGGAGCAACGGA
AAAGTGCGGCTGTGTGGATAATGGTGACACCATAACGGACTCTATGGATATAGAGAAACGTAGAGGAATT
ACTGTTCGGGCTTCTACGACATCTATTATCTGGAATGGTGTGAAATGCAATATCATTGACACTCCGGGAC
ACATGGATTTTATTGCGGAAGTGGAGCGGACATTCAAAATGCTTGATGGAGCAGTCCTCATCTTATCCGC
AAAGGAAGGCATACAAGCGCAGACAAAGTTGCTGTTCAATACTTTACAGAAGCTGCAAATCCCGACAATT
ATATTTATCAATAAGATTGACCGAGCCGGTGTGAATTTGGAGCGTTTGTATCTGGATATAAAAGCAAATC
TGTCTCAAGATGTCCTGTTTATGCAAAATGTTGTCGATGGATCGGTTTATCCGGTTTGCTCCCAAACATA
TATAAAGGAAGAATACAAAGAATTTGTATGCAACCATGACGACAATATATTAGAACGATATTTGGCGGAT
AGCGAAATTTCACCGGCTGATTATTGGAATACGATAATCGCTCTTGTGGCAAAAGCCAAAGTCTATCCGG
TGCTACATGGATCAGCAATGTTCAATATCGGTATCAATGAGTTGTTGGACGCCATCACTTCTTTTATACT
TCCTCCGGCATCGGTCTCAAACAGACTTTCATCTTATCTTTATAAGATAGAGCATGACCCCAAAGGACAT
AAAAGAAGTTTTCTAAAAATAATTGACGGAAGTCTGAGACTTCGTGACGTTGTAAGAATCAACGATTCGG
AAAAATTCATCAAGATTAAAAATCTAAAAACTATCAATCAGGGCAGAGAGATAAATGTTGATGAAGTGGG
CGCCAATGATATCGCGATTGTAGAGGATATGGATGATTTTCGAATCGGAAATTATTTAGGTGCTGAACCT
TGTTTGATTCAAGGATTATCGCATCAGCATCCCGCTCTCAAATCCTCCGTCCGGCCAGACAGGCCCGAAG
AGAGAAGCAAGGTGATATCCGCTCTGAATACATTGTGGATTGAAGACCCGTCTTTGTCCTTTTCCATAAA
CTCATATAGTGATGAATTGGAAATCTCGTTATATGGTTTAACCCAAAAGGAAATCATACAGACATTGCTG
GAAGAACGATTTTCCGTAAAGGTCCATTTTGATGAGATCAAGACTATATACAAAGAACGACCTGTAAAAA
AGGTCAATAAGATTATTCAGATCGAAGTGCCGCCCAACCCTTATTGGGCCACAATAGGGCTGACTCTTGA
ACCCTTACCGTTAGGGACAGGGTTGCAAATCGAAAGTGACATCTCCTATGGTTATCTGAACCATTCTTTT
CAAAATGCCGTTTTTGAAGGGATTCGTATGTCTTGCCAATCCGGGTTACATGGATGGGAAGTGACTGATC
TGAAAGTAACTTTTACTCAAGCCGAGTATTATAGCCCGGTAAGTACACCTGCTGATTTCAGACAGCTGAC
CCCTTATGTCTTCAGGCTGGCCTTGCAACAGTCAGGTGTGGACATTCTCGAACCGATGCTCTATTTTGAG
TTGCAGATACCCCAAGCGGCAAGTTCCAAAGCTATTACAGATTTGCAAAAAATGATGTCTGAGATTGAAG
ACATCAGTTGCAATAATGAGTGGTGTCATATTAAAGGGAAAGTTCCATTAAATACAAGTAAAGACTATGC
ATCAGAAGTAAGTTCATACACTAAGGGCTTAGGCATTTTTATGGTTAAGCCATGCGGGTATCAAATAACA
AAAGGCGGTTATTCTGATAATATCCGCATGAACGAAAAAGATAAACTTTTATTCATGTTCCAAAAATCAA
TGTCATCAAAATAATGGTATAACCTCTCCTTAATTTATTGCATCTCTTTTCGAATATTTATGTTTTTTGA
GAAAAGAACGTACTCATGGTTCATCCCGATATGCGTATCGGTCTGTATATCAGCAACTTTCTATGTGTTT
CAACTACAATAGTCATCTATTCTCATCTTTCTGAGTCCACCCCCTGCAAAGCCCCTCTTTACGACATAAA
AATTCGGTCGGAAAAGGTATGCAAAAGATGTTTCTCTCTTTAAGAGAAACTCTTCGGGATGCAAAAATAT
GAAAATAACTCCAATTCACCAAATTATATAGCGACTTTTTTACAAAATGCTAAAATTTGTTGATTTCCGT
CAAGCAATTGTTGAGCAAAAATGTCTTTTACGATAAAATGATACCTCAATATCAACTGTTTAGCAAAACG
ATATTTCTCTTAAAGAGAGAAACACCTTTTTGTTCACCAATCCCCGACTTTTAATCCCGCGGCCATGATT
GAAAAAGGAAGAGTATGAGTATTCAACATTTCCGTGTCGCCCTTATTCCCTTTTTTGCGGCATTTTGCCT
TCCTGTTTTTGCTCACCCAGAAACGCTGGTGAAAGTAAAAGATGCTGAAGATCAGTTGGGTGCACGAGTG
GGTTACATCGAACTGGATCTCAACAGCGGTAAGATCCTTGAGAGTTTTCGCCCCGAAGAACGTTTTCCAA
TGATGAGCACTTTTAAAGTTCTGCTATGTGGCGCGGTATTATCCCGTATTGACGCCGGGCAAGAGCAACT
CGGTCGCCGCATACACTATTCTCAGAATGACTTGGTTGAGTACTCACCAGTCACAGAAAAGCATCTTACG
GATGGCATGACAGTAAGAGAATTATGCAGTGCTGCCATAACCATGAGTGATAACACTGCGGCCAACTTAC
TTCTGACAACGATCGGAGGACCGAAGGAGCTAACCGCTTTTTTGCACAACATGGGGGATCATGTAACTCG
CCTTGATCGTTGGGAACCGGAGCTGAATGAAGCCATACCAAACGACGAGCGTGACACCACGATGCCTGTA
GCAATGGCAACAACGTTGCGCAAACTATTAACTGGCGAACTACTTACTCTAGCTTCCCGGCAACAATTAA
TAGACTGGATGGAGGCGGATAAAGTTGCAGGACCACTTCTGCGCTCGGCCCTTCCGGCTGGCTGGTTTAT
TGCTGATAAATCTGGAGCCGGTGAGCGTGGGTCACGCGGTATCATTGCAGCACTGGGGCCAGATGGTAAG
CCCTCCCGTATCGTAGTTATCTACACGACGGGGAGTCAGGCAACTATGGATGAACGAAATAGACAGATCG
CTGAGATAGGTGCCTCACTGATTAAGCATTGGTAACTGTCAGACCAAGTTTACTCATAACGCGTCAATTC
GAGGGGGATCAATTCCGTGATAGGTGGGCTGCCCTTCCTGGTTGGCTTGGTTTCATCAGCCATCCGCTTG
CCCTCATCTGTTACGCCGGCGGTAGCCGGCCAGCCTCGCAGAGCAGGATTCCCGTTGAGCACCGCCAGGT
GCGAATAAGGGACAGTGAAGAAGGAACACCCGCTCGCGGGTGGGCCTACTTCACCTATCCTGCCCGGCTG
ACGCCGTTGGATACACCAAGGAAAGTCTACACGAACCCTTTGGCAAAATCCTGTATATCGTGCGAAAAAG
GATGGATATACCGAAAAAATCGCTATAATGACCCCGAAGCAGGGTTATGCAGCGGAAAACGGAATTGATC
CGGCCACGATGCGTCCGGCGTAGAGGATCTGAAGATCAGCAGTTCAACCTGTTGATAGTACGTACTAAGC
TCTCATGTTTCACGTACTAAGCTCTCATGTTTAACGTACTAAGCTCTCATGTTTAACGAACTAAACCCTC
ATGGCTAACGTACTAAGCTCTCATGGCTAACGTACTAAGCTCTCATGTTTCACGTACTAAGCTCTCATGT
TTGAACAATAAAATTAATATAAATCAGCAACTTAAATAGCCTCTAAGGTTTTAAGTTTTATAAGAAAAAA
AAGAATATATAAGGCTTTTAAAGCTTTTAAGGTTTAACGGTTGTGGACAACAAGCCAGG
Features (pLannotate 1.2.2; 7 found; start..end, strand, type, name):
    236..310     +  rep_origin     RSF ori (fragment): Plasmids containing the RSF 1030 origin of replication can be propagated in E. coli cells that contain additional plasmids with compatible origins.
    460..4566    +  CDS            dCas9: catalytically dead mutant of the Cas9 endonuclease from the Streptococcus pyogenes Type II CRISPR/Cas system RNA-guided DNA-binding protein that lacks endonuclease activity due to the D10A mutation in the RuvC catalytic domain and the H840A mutation in the HNH catalytic domain
   7189..9111    +  CDS            tetQ: TETQ_BACT4 - Also known as tet(Q). Protein inferred from homology: Swiss-Prot protein existence level 3. Abolishes the inhibitory effect of tetracyclin on protein synthesis by a non-covalent modification of the ribosomes. From Bacteroides thetaiotaomicron.
   9605..10465   +  CDS            AmpR: β-lactamase; bla; confers resistance to ampicillin, carbenicillin, and related antibiotics
  10518..10563   -  CDS            traJ (fragment): oriT-recognizing protein; traJ
  10596..10705   -  oriT           oriT: incP origin of transfer
  10876..75      +  rep_origin     R6K γ ori (across the origin): γ replication origin from E. coli plasmid R6K; requires the R6K initiator protein pi for replication
