[The description below was written by a language model from this plasmid's Addgene catalogue record and pLannotate feature annotations shown in this document.]
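Description:
pBH501 is an 11.2 kb integrative shuttle vector built on the NBU1 (R6K/RP4) backbone for delivering a constitutively expressed dCas9 into Bacteroides species. In E. coli it replicates from the R6K γ origin, which depends on the pi initiator protein and therefore requires a pir-expressing host such as the Pir1 strain listed in the record; selection there is by ampicillin through the β-lactamase gene (AmpR). An incP (RP4) origin of transfer, with an adjacent fragment of traJ, allows the plasmid to be mobilised by conjugation from a suitable E. coli donor into Bacteroides. Because the R6K origin cannot function there, transconjugants are recovered by selecting for tetQ, a ribosomal protection gene from Bacteroides thetaiotaomicron that confers tetracycline resistance. NBU1-type vectors are generally maintained by site-specific integration into the recipient chromosome, although the automated annotation does not identify an integrase or attachment site, and roughly 2.6 kb between dCas9 and tetQ is unannotated. A short hit labelled as an RSF ori fragment lies upstream of dCas9 and is unlikely to be a functional origin.

The payload is a 4,107 bp coding sequence for Streptococcus pyogenes dCas9, carrying the D10A and H840A mutations that abolish nuclease activity while preserving RNA-guided DNA binding. It was assembled by Golden Gate cloning and is driven by a promoter recorded as P1, described as constitutive. No guide RNA cassette is annotated or mentioned, so guides would presumably be supplied separately. The construct serves as a synthetic biology chassis for CRISPR interference-style transcriptional control in Bacteroides, in the context of work on programmable gene regulation in a Bacteroides consortium.
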