Addgene plasmid #215780: pBH501
Purpose: NBU1 backbone with constitutive dCas9
Depositing lab: Corey Wilson. Depositing organization: Georgia Institute of Technology. Publication: Transcriptional programming in a Bacteroides consortium. Huang BD, Groseclose TM, Wilson CJ. Nat Commun. 2022 Jul 6;13(1):3901. doi: 10.1038/s41467-022-31614-8. PubMed 35794179.
Backbone
  Vector backbone: NBU1 (R6K/RP4)
  Vector type: Bacterial Expression, Synthetic Biology
  Selectable markers: Tetracycline (Bacteroides)
Growth in bacteria
  Bacterial resistance: Ampicillin, 100 μg/mL
  Growth temperature: 37°C
  Growth strain: Pir1
  Copy number: High Copy
Gene/Insert
  Gene/Insert name: dCas9
  Insert size (bp): 4107
  Promoter: P1
  Cloning method: Golden Gate
  Sequencing primers: 5′ GATGTAACGCACTGAGAAGC
Terms and licenses: Academic/Nonprofit Terms; Industry Terms: Not Available to Industry
How to cite: pBH501 was a gift from Corey Wilson (Addgene plasmid # 215780 ; http://n2t.net/addgene:215780 ; RRID:Addgene_215780)
